>Addgene plasmid #105590 | LRG-2.1T-neo-sgTAF12(human)#4.4 | depositor full sequence | sequence record 200696 | LRG-2.1T-neo-sgTAF12(human)#4.4 sequence 8307 bps
TTAATGTAGTCTTATGCAATACTCTTGTAGTCTTGCAACATGGTAACGATGAGTTAGCAACATGCCTTAC
AAGGAGAGAAAAAGCACCGTGCATGCCGATTGGTGGAAGTAAGGTGGTACGATCGTGCCTTATTAGGAAG
GCAACAGACGGGTCTGACATGGATTGGACGAACCACTGAATTGCCGCATTGCAGAGATATTGTATTTAAG
TGCCTAGCTCGATACATAAACGGGTCTCTCTGGTTAGACCAGATCTGAGCCTGGGAGCTCTCTGGCTAAC
TAGGGAACCCACTGCTTAAGCCTCAATAAAGCTTGCCTTGAGTGCTTCAAGTAGTGTGTGCCCGTCTGTT
GTGTGACTCTGGTAACTAGAGATCCCTCAGACCCTTTTAGTCAGTGTGGAAAATCTCTAGCAGTGGCGCC
CGAACAGGGACTTGAAAGCGAAAGGGAAACCAGAGGAGCTCTCTCGACGCAGGACTCGGCTTGCTGAAGC
GCGCACGGCAAGAGGCGAGGGGCGGCGACTGGTGAGTACGCCAAAAATTTTGACTAGCGGAGGCTAGAAG
GAGAGAGATGGGTGCGAGAGCGTCAGTATTAAGCGGGGGAGAATTAGATCGCGATGGGAAAAAATTCGGT
TAAGGCCAGGGGGAAAGAAAAAATATAAATTAAAACATATAGTATGGGCAAGCAGGGAGCTAGAACGATT
CGCAGTTAATCCTGGCCTGTTAGAAACATCAGAAGGCTGTAGACAAATACTGGGACAGCTACAACCATCC
CTTCAGACAGGATCAGAAGAACTTAGATCATTATATAATACAGTAGCAACCCTCTATTGTGTGCATCAAA
GGATAGAGATAAAAGACACCAAGGAAGCTTTAGACAAGATAGAGGAAGAGCAAAACAAAAGTAAGACCAC
CGCACAGCAAGCGGCCGCTGATCTTCAGACCTGGAGGAGGAGATATGAGGGACAATTGGAGAAGTGAATT
ATATAAATATAAAGTAGTAAAAATTGAACCATTAGGAGTAGCACCCACCAAGGCAAAGAGAAGAGTGGTG
CAGAGAGAAAAAAGAGCAGTGGGAATAGGAGCTTTGTTCCTTGGGTTCTTGGGAGCAGCAGGAAGCACTA
TGGGCGCAGCGTCAATGACGCTGACGGTACAGGCCAGACAATTATTGTCTGGTATAGTGCAGCAGCAGAA
CAATTTGCTGAGGGCTATTGAGGCGCAACAGCATCTGTTGCAACTCACAGTCTGGGGCATCAAGCAGCTC
CAGGCAAGAATCCTGGCTGTGGAAAGATACCTAAAGGATCAACAGCTCCTGGGGATTTGGGGTTGCTCTG
GAAAACTCATTTGCACCACTGCTGTGCCTTGGAATGCTAGTTGGAGTAATAAATCTCTGGAACAGATTTG
GAATCACACGACCTGGATGGAGTGGGACAGAGAAATTAACAATTACACAAGCTTAATACACTCCTTAATT
GAAGAATCGCAAAACCAGCAAGAAAAGAATGAACAAGAATTATTGGAATTAGATAAATGGGCAAGTTTGT
GGAATTGGTTTAACATAACAAATTGGCTGTGGTATATAAAATTATTCATAATGATAGTAGGAGGCTTGGT
AGGTTTAAGAATAGTTTTTGCTGTACTTTCTATAGTGAATAGAGTTAGGCAGGGATATTCACCATTATCG
TTTCAGACCCACCTCCCAACCCCGAGGGGACCCAGAGAGGGCCTATTTCCCATGATTCCTTCATATTTGC
ATATACGATACAAGGCTGTTAGAGAGATAATTAGAATTAATTTGACTGTAAACACAAAGATATTAGTACA
AAATACGTGACGTAGAAAGTAATAATTTCTTGGGTAGTTTGCAGTTTTAAAATTATGTTTTAAAATGGAC
TATCATATGCTTACCGTAACTTGAAAGTATTTCGATTTCTTGGCTTTATATATCTTGTGGAAAGGACGAA
ACACCCAGCAGCCTGTCAGCTTGCGGTTTAAGAGCTATGCTGGAAACAGCATAGCAAGTTTAAATAAGGC
TAGTCCGTTATCAACTTTGCTGGAAACAGCAAAGTGGCACCGAGTCGGTGCTTTTTTTGAATTCTAGATC
TTGAGACAAATGGCAGTATTCATCCACAATTTTAAAAGAAAAGGGGGGATTGGGGGGTACAGTGCAGGGG
AAAGAATAGTAGACATAATAGCAACAGACATACAAACTAAAGAATTACAAAAACAAATTACAAAAATTCA
AAATTTTCGGGTTTATTACAGGGACAGCAGAGATCCACTTTGGCGCCGGCTCGAGTGGCTCCGGTGCCCG
TCAGTGGGCAGAGCGCACATCGCCCACAGTCCCCGAGAAGTTGGGGGGAGGGGTCGGCAATTGAACCGGT
GCCTAGAGAAGGTGGCGCGGGGTAAACTGGGAAAGTGATGTCGTGTACTGGCTCCGCCTTTTTCCCGAGG
GTGGGGGAGAACCGTATATAAGTGCAGTAGTCGCCGTGAACGTTCTTTTTCGCAACGGGTTTGCCGCCAG
AACACAGGTGTCGTGACGCGGGATCCGCCACCATGGATTACAAAGACGATGACGATAAGATGGTGAGCAA
GGGCGAGGAGCTGTTCACCGGGGTGGTGCCCATCCTGGTCGAGCTGGACGGCGACGTAAACGGCCACAAG
TTCAGCGTGTCCGGCGAGGGCGAGGGCGATGCCACCTACGGCAAGCTGACCCTGAAGTTCATCTGCACCA
CCGGCAAGCTGCCCGTGCCCTGGCCCACCCTCGTGACCACCCTGACCTACGGCGTGCAGTGCTTCAGCCG
CTACCCCGACCACATGAAGCAGCACGACTTCTTCAAGTCCGCCATGCCCGAAGGCTACGTCCAGGAGCGC
ACCATCTTCTTCAAGGACGACGGCAACTACAAGACCCGCGCCGAGGTGAAGTTCGAGGGCGACACCCTGG
TGAACCGCATCGAGCTGAAGGGCATCGACTTCAAGGAGGACGGCAACATCCTGGGGCACAAGCTGGAGTA
CAACTACAACAGCCACAACGTCTATATCATGGCCGACAAGCAGAAGAACGGCATCAAGGTGAACTTCAAG
ATCCGCCACAACATCGAGGACGGCAGCGTGCAGCTCGCCGACCACTACCAGCAGAACACCCCCATCGGCG
ACGGCCCCGTGCTGCTGCCCGACAACCACTACCTGAGCACCCAGTCCGCCCTGAGCAAAGACCCCAACGA
GAAGCGCGATCACATGGTCCTGCTGGAGTTCGTGACCGCCGCCGGGATCACTCTCGGCATGGACGAGCTG
TACAAGGGCAGCGGCGCCACCAACTTCAGCCTGCTGAAGCAGGCCGGCGACGTGGAGGAGAACCCCGGCC
CCATGATTGAACAAGATGGATTGCACGCAGGTTCTCCGGCCGCTTGGGTGGAGAGGCTATTCGGCTATGA
CTGGGCACAACAGACAATCGGCTGCTCTGATGCCGCCGTGTTCCGGCTGTCAGCGCAGGGGCGCCCGGTT
CTTTTTGTCAAGACCGACCTGTCCGGTGCCCTGAATGAACTGCAAGACGAGGCAGCGCGGCTATCGTGGC
TGGCCACGACGGGCGTTCCTTGCGCAGCTGTGCTCGACGTTGTCACTGAAGCGGGAAGGGACTGGCTGCT
ATTGGGCGAAGTGCCGGGGCAGGATCTCCTGTCATCTCACCTTGCTCCTGCCGAGAAAGTATCCATCATG
GCTGATGCAATGCGGCGGCTGCATACGCTTGATCCGGCTACCTGCCCATTCGACCACCAAGCGAAACATC
GCATCGAGCGAGCACGTACTCGGATGGAAGCCGGTCTTGTCGATCAGGATGATCTGGACGAAGAGCATCA
GGGGCTCGCGCCAGCCGAACTGTTCGCCAGGCTCAAGGCGAGCATGCCCGACGGCGAGGATCTCGTCGTG
ACCCATGGCGATGCCTGCTTGCCGAATATCATGGTGGAAAATGGCCGCTTTTCTGGATTCATCGACTGTG
GCCGGCTGGGTGTGGCGGACCGCTATCAGGACATAGCGTTGGCTACCCGTGATATTGCTGAAGAGCTTGG
CGGCGAATGGGCTGACCGCTTCCTCGTGCTTTACGGTATCGCCGCTCCCGATTCGCAGCGCATCGCCTTC
TATCGCCTTCTTGACGAGTTCTTCTGAGTCGACAATCAACCTCTGGATTACAAAATTTGTGAAAGATTGA
CTGGTATTCTTAACTATGTTGCTCCTTTTACGCTATGTGGATACGCTGCTTTAATGCCTTTGTATCATGC
TATTGCTTCCCGTATGGCTTTCATTTTCTCCTCCTTGTATAAATCCTGGTTGCTGTCTCTTTATGAGGAG
TTGTGGCCCGTTGTCAGGCAACGTGGCGTGGTGTGCACTGTGTTTGCTGACGCAACCCCCACTGGTTGGG
GCATTGCCACCACCTGTCAGCTCCTTTCCGGGACTTTCGCTTTCCCCCTCCCTATTGCCACGGCGGAACT
CATCGCCGCCTGCCTTGCCCGCTGCTGGACAGGGGCTCGGCTGTTGGGCACTGACAATTCCGTGGTGTTG
TCGGGGAAATCATCGTCCTTTCCTTGGCTGCTCGCCTGTGTTGCCACCTGGATTCTGCGCGGGACGTCCT
TCTGCTACGTCCCTTCGGCCCTCAATCCAGCGGACCTTCCTTCCCGCGGCCTGCTGCCGGCTCTGCGGCC
TCTTCCGCGTCTTCGCCTTCGCCCTCAGACGAGTCGGATCTCCCTTTGGGCCGCCTCCCCGCGTCGACTT
TAAGACCAATGACTTACAAGGCAGCTGTAGATCTTAGCCACTTTTTAAAAGAAAAGGGGGGACTGGAAGG
GCTAATTCACTCCCAACGAAGACAAGATCTGCTTTTTGCTTGTACTGGGTCTCTCTGGTTAGACCAGATC
TGAGCCTGGGAGCTCTCTGGCTAACTAGGGAACCCACTGCTTAAGCCTCAATAAAGCTTGCCTTGAGTGC
TTCAAGTAGTGTGTGCCCGTCTGTTGTGTGACTCTGGTAACTAGAGATCCCTCAGACCCTTTTAGTCAGT
GTGGAAAATCTCTAGCAGTACGTATAGTAGTTCATGTCATCTTATTATTCAGTATTTATAACTTGCAAAG
AAATGAATATCAGAGAGTGAGAGGAACTTGTTTATTGCAGCTTATAATGGTTACAAATAAAGCAATAGCA
TCACAAATTTCACAAATAAAGCATTTTTTTCACTGCATTCTAGTTGTGGTTTGTCCAAACTCATCAATGT
ATCTTATCATGTCTGGCTCTAGCTATCCCGCCCCTAACTCCGCCCATCCCGCCCCTAACTCCGCCCAGTT
CCGCCCATTCTCCGCCCCATGGCTGACTAATTTTTTTTATTTATGCAGAGGCCGAGGCCGCCTCGGCCTC
TGAGCTATTCCAGAAGTAGTGAGGAGGCTTTTTTGGAGGCCTAGGGACGTACCCAATTCGCCCTATAGTG
AGTCGTATTACGCGCGCTCACTGGCCGTCGTTTTACAACGTCGTGACTGGGAAAACCCTGGCGTTACCCA
ACTTAATCGCCTTGCAGCACATCCCCCTTTCGCCAGCTGGCGTAATAGCGAAGAGGCCCGCACCGATCGC
CCTTCCCAACAGTTGCGCAGCCTGAATGGCGAATGGG
[124 nt withheld, positions 5638-5761]
C
[91 nt withheld, positions 5763-5853]
A
[49 nt withheld, positions 5855-5903]
CCTTTGACGTTGGAGTCCACGTTCTTT
[37 nt withheld, positions 5931-5967]
ACCCTATCTCGGTCTATTCTTTTGATTTATAAGGGATTTTGCCGATTTCGGCCTATTGGTTAAAAAATGA
GCTGATTTAACAAAAATTTAACGCGAATTTTAACAAAATATTAACGCTTACAATTTAGGTGGCACTTTTC
GGGGAAATGTGCGCGGAACCCCTATTTGTTTATTTTTCTAAATACATTCAAATATGTATCCGCTCATGAG
ACAATAACCCTGATAAATGCTTCAATAATATTGAAAAAGGAAGAGTATGAGTATTCAACATTTCCGTGTC
GCCCTTATTCCCTTTTTTGCGGCATTTTGCCTTCCTGTTTTTGCTCACCCAGAAACGCTGGTGAAAGTAA
AAGATGCTGAAGATCAGTTGGGTGCACGAGTGGGTTACATCGAACTGGATCTCAACAGCGGTAAGATCCT
TGAGAGTTTTCGCCCCGAAGAACGTTTTCCAATGATGAGCACTTTTAAAGTTCTGCTATGTGGCGCGGTA
TTATCCCGTATTGACGCCGGGCAAGAGCAACTCGGTCGCCGCATACACTATTCTCAGAATGACTTGGTTG
AGTACTCACCAGTCACAGAAAAGCATCTTACGGATGGCATGACAGTAAGAGAATTATGCAGTGCTGCCAT
AACCATGAGTGATAACACTGCGGCCAACTTACTTCTGACAACGATCGGAGGACCGAAGGAGCTAACCGCT
TTTTTGCACAACATGGGGGATCATGTAACTCGCCTTGATCGTTGGGAACCGGAGCTGAATGAAGCCATAC
CAAACGACGAGCGTGACACCACGATGCCTGTAGCAATGGCAACAACGTTGCGCAAACTATTAACTGGCGA
ACTACTTACTCTAGCTTCCCGGCAACAATTAATAGACTGGATGGAGGCGGATAAAGTTGCAGGACCACTT
CTGCGCTCGGCCCTTCCGGCTGGCTGGTTTATTGCTGATAAATCTGGAGCCGGTGAGCGTGGGTCTCGCG
GTATCATTGCAGCACTGGGGCCAGATGGTAAGCCCTCCCGTATCGTAGTTATCTACACGACGGGGAGTCA
GGCAACTATGGATGAACGAAATAGACAGATCGCTGAGATAGGTGCCTCACTGATTAAGCATTGGTAACTG
TCAGACCAAGTTTACTCATATATACTTTAGATTGATTTAAAACTTCATTTTTAATTTAAAAGGATCTAGG
TGAAGATCCTTTTTGATAATCTCATGACCAAAATCCCTTAACGTGAGTTTTCGTTCCACTGAGCGTCAGA
CCCCGTAGAAAAGATCAAAGGATCTTCTTGAGATCCTTTTTTTCTGCGCGTAATCTGCTGCTTGCAAACA
AAAAAACCACCGCTACCAGCGGTGGTTTGTTTGCCGGATCAAGAGCTACCAACTCTTTTTCCGAAGGTAA
CTGGCTTCAGCAGAGCGCAGATACCAAATACTGTTCTTCTAGTGTAGCCGTAGTTAGGCCACCACTTCAA
GAACTCTGTAGCACCGCCTACATACCTCGCTCTGCTAATCCTGTTACCAGTGGCTGCTGCCAGTGGCGAT
AAGTCGTGTCTTACCGGGTTGGACTCAAGACGATAGTTACCGGATAAGGCGCAGCGGTCGGGCTGAACGG
GGGGTTCGTGCACACAGCCCAGCTTGGAGCGAACGACCTACACCGAACTGAGATACCTACAGCGTGAGCT
ATGAGAAAGCGCCACGCTTCCCGAAGGGAGAAAGGCGGACAGGTATCCGGTAAGCGGCAGGGTCGGAACA
GGAGAGCGCACGAGGGAGCTTCCAGGGGGAAACGCCTGGTATCTTTATAGTCCTGTCGGGTTTCGCCACC
TCTGACTTGAGCGTCGATTTTTGTGATGCTCGTCAGGGGGGCGGAGCCTATGGAAAAACGCCAGCAACGC
GGCCTTTTTACGGTTCCTGGCCTTTTGCTGGCCTTTTGCTCACATGTTCTTTCCTGCGTTATCCCCTGAT
TCTGTGGATAACCGTATTACCGCCTTTGAGTGAGCTGATACCGCTCGCCGCAGCCGAACGACCGAGCGCA
GCGAGTCAGTGAGCGAGGAAGCGGAAGAGCGCCCAATACGCAAACCGCCTCTCCCCGCGCGTTGGCCGAT
TCATTAATGCAGCTGGCACGACAGGTTTCCCGACTGGAAAGCGGGCAGTGAGCGCAACGCAATTAATGTG
AGTTAGCTCACTCATTAGGCACCCCAGGCTTTACACTTTATGCTTCCGGCTCGTATGTTGTGTGGAATTG
TGAGCGGATAACAATTTCACACAGGAAACAGCTATGACCATGATTACGCCAAGCGCGCAATTAACCCTCA
CTAAAGGGAACAAAAGCTGGAGCTGCAAGC
Features (pLannotate 1.2.2; 28 found; start..end, strand, type, name):
      5..231     +  promoter       RSV promoter: Rous sarcoma virus enhancer/promoter
    232..412     +  LTR            5' LTR (truncated): truncated 5' long terminal repeat (LTR) from HIV-1
    459..584     +  misc_feature   HIV-1 Ψ: packaging signal of human immunodeficiency virus type 1
    568..931     +  CDS            HIV-1 gag (fragment): gag protein from human immunodeficiency virus 1; gag
   1077..1310    +  misc_feature   RRE: The Rev response element (RRE) of HIV-1 allows for Rev-dependent mRNA export from the nucleus to the cytoplasm.
   1687..1713    +  CDS            Rev (fragment): human immunodeficiency virus 1 (HIV-1) Rev protein; rev; enhances nuclear export of unspliced and incompletely spliced viral mRNAs
   1717..1957    +  promoter       U6 promoter: RNA polymerase III promoter for human U6 snRNA
   2004..2047    +  misc_RNA       tracrRNA (fragment): trans-activating CRISPR RNA for the Streptococcus pyogenes CRISPR/Cas9 system
   2130..2247    +  misc_feature   cPPT/CTS: central polypurine tract and central termination sequence of HIV-1
   2316..2527    +  promoter       EF-1α core promoter: core promoter for human elongation factor EF-1α
   2580..3296    +  CDS            EGFP: EGFP is a basic (constitutively fluorescent) green fluorescent protein published in 1996, derived from Aequorea victoria. It is reported to be a rapidly-maturing weak dimer with moderate acid sensitivity.
   3363..4157    +  CDS            NeoR/KanR: aminoglycoside phosphotransferase from Tn5; aph(3')-II (or nptII); confers resistance to neomycin, kanamycin, and G418 (Geneticin®)
   4164..4752    +  misc_feature   WPRE: woodchuck hepatitis virus posttranscriptional regulatory element
   4803..4822    +  misc_feature   cPPT/CTS (fragment): central polypurine tract and central termination sequence of HIV-1
   4824..5057    +  LTR            3' LTR (ΔU3): self-inactivating 3' long terminal repeat (LTR) from HIV-1
   5135..5256    +  polyA_signal   SV40 poly(A) signal: SV40 polyadenylation signal
   5296..5431    +  rep_origin     SV40 ori: SV40 origin of replication
   5452..5470    -  promoter       T7 promoter: promoter for bacteriophage T7 RNA polymerase
   5478..5633    +  CDS            lacZα (fragment): LacZα fragment of β-galactosidase; lacZ fragment
   5638..6066    +  rep_origin     f1 ori (sequence partly withheld): f1 bacteriophage origin of replication; arrow indicates direction of (+) strand synthesis
   6119..6223    +  promoter       AmpR promoter: bla
   6224..7084    +  CDS            AmpR: β-lactamase; bla; confers resistance to ampicillin, carbenicillin, and related antibiotics
   7255..7843    +  rep_origin     ori: high-copy-number ColE1/pMB1/pBR322/pUC origin of replication
   8026..8118    +  CDS            lacI (fragment): lac repressor; lacI; The lac repressor binds to the lac operator to inhibit transcription in E. coli. This inhibition can be relieved by adding lactose or isopropyl-β-D-thiogalactopyranoside (IPTG).
   8131..8152    +  protein_bind   CAP binding site: CAP binding activates transcription in the presence of cAMP. E. coli catabolite activator protein
   8167..8197    +  promoter       lac promoter: promoter for the E. coli lac operon
   8205..8221    +  protein_bind   lac operator: The lac repressor binds to the lac operator to inhibit transcription in E. coli. This inhibition can be relieved by adding lactose or isopropyl-β-D-thiogalactopyranoside (IPTG). lac repressor encoded by lacI
   8266..8284    +  promoter       T3 promoter: promoter for bacteriophage T3 RNA polymerase
