>Addgene plasmid #105590 | LRG-2.1T-neo-sgTAF12(human)#4.4 | addgene full sequence | sequence record 203612 | Addgene NGS Result
TTAATGTAGTCTTATGCAATACTCTTGTAGTCTTGCAACATGGTAACGATGAGTTAGCAACATGCCTTAC
AAGGAGAGAAAAAGCACCGTGCATGCCGATTGGTGGAAGTAAGGTGGTACGATCGTGCCTTATTAGGAAG
GCAACAGACGGGTCTGACATGGATTGGACGAACCACTGAATTGCCGCATTGCAGAGATATTGTATTTAAG
TGCCTAGCTCGATACATAAACGGGTCTCTCTGGTTAGACCAGATCTGAGCCTGGGAGCTCTCTGGCTAAC
TAGGGAACCCACTGCTTAAGCCTCAATAAAGCTTGCCTTGAGTGCTTCAAGTAGTGTGTGCCCGTCTGTT
GTGTGACTCTGGTAACTAGAGATCCCTCAGACCCTTTTAGTCAGTGTGGAAAATCTCTAGCAGTGGCGCC
CGAACAGGGACTTGAAAGCGAAAGGGAAACCAGAGGAGCTCTCTCGACGCAGGACTCGGCTTGCTGAAGC
GCGCACGGCAAGAGGCGAGGGGCGGCGACTGGTGAGTACGCCAAAAATTTTGACTAGCGGAGGCTAGAAG
GAGAGAGATGGGTGCGAGAGCGTCAGTATTAAGCGGGGGAGAATTAGATCGCGATGGGAAAAAATTCGGT
TAAGGCCAGGGGGAAAGAAAAAATATAAATTAAAACATATAGTATGGGCAAGCAGGGAGCTAGAACGATT
CGCAGTTAATCCTGGCCTGTTAGAAACATCAGAAGGCTGTAGACAAATACTGGGACAGCTACAACCATCC
CTTCAGACAGGATCAGAAGAACTTAGATCATTATATAATACAGTAGCAACCCTCTATTGTGTGCATCAAA
GGATAGAGATAAAAGACACCAAGGAAGCTTTAGACAAGATAGAGGAAGAGCAAAACAAAAGTAAGACCAC
CGCACAGCAAGCGGCCGCTGATCTTCAGACCTGGAGGAGGAGATATGAGGGACAATTGGAGAAGTGAATT
ATATAAATATAAAGTAGTAAAAATTGAACCATTAGGAGTAGCACCCACCAAGGCAAAGAGAAGAGTGGTG
CAGAGAGAAAAAAGAGCAGTGGGAATAGGAGCTTTGTTCCTTGGGTTCTTGGGAGCAGCAGGAAGCACTA
TGGGCGCAGCGTCAATGACGCTGACGGTACAGGCCAGACAATTATTGTCTGGTATAGTGCAGCAGCAGAA
CAATTTGCTGAGGGCTATTGAGGCGCAACAGCATCTGTTGCAACTCACAGTCTGGGGCATCAAGCAGCTC
CAGGCAAGAATCCTGGCTGTGGAAAGATACCTAAAGGATCAACAGCTCCTGGGGATTTGGGGTTGCTCTG
GAAAACTCATTTGCACCACTGCTGTGCCTTGGAATGCTAGTTGGAGTAATAAATCTCTGGAACAGATTTG
GAATCACACGACCTGGATGGAGTGGGACAGAGAAATTAACAATTACACAAGCTTAATACACTCCTTAATT
GAAGAATCGCAAAACCAGCAAGAAAAGAATGAACAAGAATTATTGGAATTAGATAAATGGGCAAGTTTGT
GGAATTGGTTTAACATAACAAATTGGCTGTGGTATATAAAATTATTCATAATGATAGTAGGAGGCTTGGT
AGGTTTAAGAATAGTTTTTGCTGTACTTTCTATAGTGAATAGAGTTAGGCAGGGATATTCACCATTATCG
TTTCAGACCCACCTCCCAACCCCGAGGGGACCCAGAGAGGGCCTATTTCCCATGATTCCTTCATATTTGC
ATATACGATACAAGGCTGTTAGAGAGATAATTAGAATTAATTTGACTGTAAACACAAAGATATTAGTACA
AAATACGTGACGTAGAAAGTAATAATTTCTTGGGTAGTTTGCAGTTTTAAAATTATGTTTTAAAATGGAC
TATCATATGCTTACCGTAACTTGAAAGTATTTCGATTTCTTGGCTTTATATATCTTGTGGAAAGGACGAA
ACACCGCAGCAGCCTGTCAGCTTGCGGTTTAAGAGCTATGCTGGAAACAGCATAGCAAGTTTAAATAAGG
CTAGTCCGTTATCAACTTTGCTGGAAACAGCAAAGTGGCACCGAGTCGGTGCTTTTTTTGAATTCTAGAT
CTTGAGACAAATGGCAGTATTCATCCACAATTTTAAAAGAAAAGGGGGGATTGGGGGGTACAGTGCAGGG
GAAAGAATAGTAGACATAATAGCAACAGACATACAAACTAAAGAATTACAAAAACAAATTACAAAAATTC
AAAATTTTCGGGTTTATTACAGGGACAGCAGAGATCCACTTTGGCGCCGGCTCGAGTGGCTCCGGTGCCC
GTCAGTGGGCAGAGCGCACATCGCCCACAGTCCCCGAGAAGTTGGGGGGAGGGGTCGGCAATTGAACCGG
TGCCTAGAGAAGGTGGCGCGGGGTAAACTGGGAAAGTGATGTCGTGTACTGGCTCCGCCTTTTTCCCGAG
GGTGGGGGAGAACCGTATATAAGTGCAGTAGTCGCCGTGAACGTTCTTTTTCGCAACGGGTTTGCCGCCA
GAACACAGGTGTCGTGACGCGGGATCCGCCACCATGGATTACAAAGACGATGACGATAAGATGGTGAGCA
AGGGCGAGGAGCTGTTCACCGGGGTGGTGCCCATCCTGGTCGAGCTGGACGGCGACGTAAACGGCCACAA
GTTCAGCGTGTCCGGCGAGGGCGAGGGCGATGCCACCTACGGCAAGCTGACCCTGAAGTTCATCTGCACC
ACCGGCAAGCTGCCCGTGCCCTGGCCCACCCTCGTGACCACCCTGACCTACGGCGTGCAGTGCTTCAGCC
GCTACCCCGACCACATGAAGCAGCACGACTTCTTCAAGTCCGCCATGCCCGAAGGCTACGTCCAGGAGCG
CACCATCTTCTTCAAGGACGACGGCAACTACAAGACCCGCGCCGAGGTGAAGTTCGAGGGCGACACCCTG
GTGAACCGCATCGAGCTGAAGGGCATCGACTTCAAGGAGGACGGCAACATCCTGGGGCACAAGCTGGAGT
ACAACTACAACAGCCACAACGTCTATATCATGGCCGACAAGCAGAAGAACGGCATCAAGGTGAACTTCAA
GATCCGCCACAACATCGAGGACGGCAGCGTGCAGCTCGCCGACCACTACCAGCAGAACACCCCCATCGGC
GACGGCCCCGTGCTGCTGCCCGACAACCACTACCTGAGCACCCAGTCCGCCCTGAGCAAAGACCCCAACG
AGAAGCGCGATCACATGGTCCTGCTGGAGTTCGTGACCGCCGCCGGGATCACTCTCGGCATGGACGAGCT
GTACAAGGGCAGCGGCGCCACCAACTTCAGCCTGCTGAAGCAGGCCGGCGACGTGGAGGAGAACCCCGGC
CCCATGCTTGAACAAGATGGATTGCACGCAGGTTCTCCGGCCGCTTGGGTGGAGAGGCTATTCGGCTATG
ACTGGGCACAACAGACAATCGGCTGCTCTGATGCCGCCGTGTTCCGGCTGTCAGCGCAGGGGCGCCCGGT
TCTTTTTGTCAAGACCGACCTGTCCGGTGCCCTGAATGAACTGCAGGACGAGGCAGCGCGGCTATCGTGG
CTGGCCACGACGGGCGTTCCTTGCGCAGCTGTGCTCGACGTTGTCACTGAAGCGGGAAGGGACTGGCTGC
TATTGGGCGAAGTGCCGGGGCAGGATCTCCTGTCATCTCACCTTGCTCCTGCCGAGAAAGTATCCATCAT
GGCTGATGCAATGCGGCGGCTGCATACGCTTGATCCGGCTACCTGCCCATTCGACCACCAAGCGAAACAT
CGCATCGAGCGAGCACGTACTCGGATGGAAGCCGGTCTTGTCGATCAGGATGATCTGGACGAAGAGCATC
AGGGGCTCGCGCCAGCCGAACTGTTCGCCAGGCTCAAGGCGCGCATGCCCGACGGCGAGGATCTCGTCGT
GACCCATGGCGATGCCTGCTTGCCGAATATCATGGTGGAAAATGGCCGCTTTTCTGGATTCATCGACTGT
GGCCGGCTGGGTGTGGCGGACCGCTATCAGGACATAGCGTTGGCTACCCGTGATATTGCTGAAGAGCTTG
GCGGCGAATGGGCTGACCGCTTCCTCGTGCTTTACGGTATCGCCGCTCCCGATTCGCAGCGCATCGCCTT
CTATCGCCTTCTTGACGAGTTCTTCTGAGTCGACAATCAACCTCTGGATTACAAAATTTGTGAAAGATTG
ACTGGTATTCTTAACTATGTTGCTCCTTTTACGCTATGTGGATACGCTGCTTTAATGCCTTTGTATCATG
CTATTGCTTCCCGTATGGCTTTCATTTTCTCCTCCTTGTATAAATCCTGGTTGCTGTCTCTTTATGAGGA
GTTGTGGCCCGTTGTCAGGCAACGTGGCGTGGTGTGCACTGTGTTTGCTGACGCAACCCCCACTGGTTGG
GGCATTGCCACCACCTGTCAGCTCCTTTCCGGGACTTTCGCTTTCCCCCTCCCTATTGCCACGGCGGAAC
TCATCGCCGCCTGCCTTGCCCGCTGCTGGACAGGGGCTCGGCTGTTGGGCACTGACAATTCCGTGGTGTT
GTCGGGGAAATCATCGTCCTTTCCTTGGCTGCTCGCCTGTGTTGCCACCTGGATTCTGCGCGGGACGTCC
TTCTGCTACGTCCCTTCGGCCCTCAATCCAGCGGACCTTCCTTCCCGCGGCCTGCTGCCGGCTCTGCGGC
CTCTTCCGCGTCTTCGCCTTCGCCCTCAGACGAGTCGGATCTCCCTTTGGGCCGCCTCCCCGCGTCGACT
TTAAGACCAATGACTTACAAGGCAGCTGTAGATCTTAGCCACTTTTTAAAAGAAAAGGGGGGACTGGAAG
GGCTAATTCACTCCCAACGAAGACAAGATCTGCTTTTTGCTTGTACTGGGTCTCTCTGGTTAGACCAGAT
CTGAGCCTGGGAGCTCTCTGGCTAACTAGGGAACCCACTGCTTAAGCCTCAATAAAGCTTGCCTTGAGTG
CTTCAAGTAGTGTGTGCCCGTCTGTTGTGTGACTCTGGTAACTAGAGATCCCTCAGACCCTTTTAGTCAG
TGTGGAAAATCTCTAGCAGTACGTATAGTAGTTCATGTCATCTTATTATTCAGTATTTATAACTTGCAAA
GAAATGAATATCAGAGAGTGAGAGGAACTTGTTTATTGCAGCTTATAATGGTTACAAATAAAGCAATAGC
ATCACAAATTTCACAAATAAAGCATTTTTTTCACTGCATTCTAGTTGTGGTTTGTCCAAACTCATCAATG
TATCTTATCATGTCTGGCTCTAGCTATCCCGCCCCTAACTCCGCCCATCCCGCCCCTAACTCCGCCCAGT
TCCGCCCATTCTCCGCCCCATGGCTGACTAATTTTTTTTATTTATGCAGAGGCCGAGGCCGCCTCGGCCT
CTGAGCTATTCCAGAAGTAGTGAGGAGGCTTTTTTGGAGGCCTAGGGACGTACCCAATTCGCCCTATAGT
GAGTCGTATTACGCGCGCTCACTGGCCGTCGTTTTACAACGTCGTGACTGGGAAAACCCTGGCGTTACCC
AACTTAATCGCCTTGCAGCACATCCCCCTTTCGCCAGCTGGCGTAATAGCGAAGAGGCCCGCACCGATCG
CCCTTCCCAACAGTTGCGCAGCCTGAATGGCGAATGGG
[124 nt withheld, positions 5639-5762]
C
[91 nt withheld, positions 5764-5854]
A
[49 nt withheld, positions 5856-5904]
CCTTTGACGTTGGAGTCCACGTTCTTT
[37 nt withheld, positions 5932-5968]
ACCCTATCTCGGTCTATTCTTTTGATTTATAAGGGATTTTGCCGATTTCGGCCTATTGGTTAAAAAATGA
GCTGATTTAACAAAAATTTAACGCGAATTTTAACAAAATATTAACGCTTACAATTTAGGTGGCACTTTTC
GGGGAAATGTGCGCGGAACCCCTATTTGTTTATTTTTCTAAATACATTCAAATATGTATCCGCTCATGAG
ACAATAACCCTGATAAATGCTTCAATAATATTGAAAAAGGAAGAGTATGAGTATTCAACATTTCCGTGTC
GCCCTTATTCCCTTTTTTGCGGCATTTTGCCTTCCTGTTTTTGCTCACCCAGAAACGCTGGTGAAAGTAA
AAGATGCTGAAGATCAGTTGGGTGCACGAGTGGGTTACATCGAACTGGATCTCAACAGCGGTAAGATCCT
TGAGAGTTTTCGCCCCGAAGAACGTTTTCCAATGATGAGCACTTTTAAAGTTCTGCTATGTGGCGCGGTA
TTATCCCGTATTGACGCCGGGCAAGAGCAACTCGGTCGCCGCATACACTATTCTCAGAATGACTTGGTTG
AGTACTCACCAGTCACAGAAAAGCATCTTACGGATGGCATGACAGTAAGAGAATTATGCAGTGCTGCCAT
AACCATGAGTGATAACACTGCGGCCAACTTACTTCTGACAACGATCGGAGGACCGAAGGAGCTAACCGCT
TTTTTGCACAACATGGGGGATCATGTAACTCGCCTTGATCGTTGGGAACCGGAGCTGAATGAAGCCATAC
CAAACGACGAGCGTGACACCACGATGCCTGTAGCAATGGCAACAACGTTGCGCAAACTATTAACTGGCGA
ACTACTTACTCTAGCTTCCCGGCAACAATTAATAGACTGGATGGAGGCGGATAAAGTTGCAGGACCACTT
CTGCGCTCGGCCCTTCCGGCTGGCTGGTTTATTGCTGATAAATCTGGAGCCGGTGAGCGTGGGTCTCGCG
GTATCATTGCAGCACTGGGGCCAGATGGTAAGCCCTCCCGTATCGTAGTTATCTACACGACGGGGAGTCA
GGCAACTATGGATGAACGAAATAGACAGATCGCTGAGATAGGTGCCTCACTGATTAAGCATTGGTAACTG
TCAGACCAAGTTTACTCATATATACTTTAGATTGATTTAAAACTTCATTTTTAATTTAAAAGGATCTAGG
TGAAGATCCTTTTTGATAATCTCATGACCAAAATCCCTTAACGTGAGTTTTCGTTCCACTGAGCGTCAGA
CCCCGTAGAAAAGATCAAAGGATCTTCTTGAGATCCTTTTTTTCTGCGCGTAATCTGCTGCTTGCAAACA
AAAAAACCACCGCTACCAGCGGTGGTTTGTTTGCCGGATCAAGAGCTACCAACTCTTTTTCCGAAGGTAA
CTGGCTTCAGCAGAGCGCAGATACCAAATACTGTTCTTCTAGTGTAGCCGTAGTTAGGCCACCACTTCAA
GAACTCTGTAGCACCGCCTACATACCTCGCTCTGCTAATCCTGTTACCAGTGGCTGCTGCCAGTGGCGAT
AAGTCGTGTCTTACCGGGTTGGACTCAAGACGATAGTTACCGGATAAGGCGCAGCGGTCGGGCTGAACGG
GGGGTTCGTGCACACAGCCCAGCTTGGAGCGAACGACCTACACCGAACTGAGATACCTACAGCGTGAGCT
ATGAGAAAGCGCCACGCTTCCCGAAGGGAGAAAGGCGGACAGGTATCCGGTAAGCGGCAGGGTCGGAACA
GGAGAGCGCACGAGGGAGCTTCCAGGGGGAAACGCCTGGTATCTTTATAGTCCTGTCGGGTTTCGCCACC
TCTGACTTGAGCGTCGATTTTTGTGATGCTCGTCAGGGGGGCGGAGCCTATGGAAAAACGCCAGCAACGC
GGCCTTTTTACGGTTCCTGGCCTTTTGCTGGCCTTTTGCTCACATGTTCTTTCCTGCGTTATCCCCTGAT
TCTGTGGATAACCGTATTACCGCCTTTGAGTGAGCTGATACCGCTCGCCGCAGCCGAACGACCGAGCGCA
GCGAGTCAGTGAGCGAGGAAGCGGAAGAGCGCCCAATACGCAAACCGCCTCTCCCCGCGCGTTGGCCGAT
TCATTAATGCAGCTGGCACGACAGGTTTCCCGACTGGAAAGCGGGCAGTGAGCGCAACGCAATTAATGTG
AGTTAGCTCACTCATTAGGCACCCCAGGCTTTACACTTTATGCTTCCGGCTCGTATGTTGTGTGGAATTG
TGAGCGGATAACAATTTCACACAGGAAACAGCTATGACCATGATTACGCCAAGCGCGCAATTAACCCTCA
CTAAAGGGAACAAAAGCTGGAGCTGCAAGC
Features (pLannotate 1.2.2; 28 found; start..end, strand, type, name):
      5..231     +  promoter       RSV promoter: Rous sarcoma virus enhancer/promoter
    232..412     +  LTR            5' LTR (truncated): truncated 5' long terminal repeat (LTR) from HIV-1
    459..584     +  misc_feature   HIV-1 Ψ: packaging signal of human immunodeficiency virus type 1
    568..931     +  CDS            HIV-1 gag (fragment): gag protein from human immunodeficiency virus 1; gag
   1077..1310    +  misc_feature   RRE: The Rev response element (RRE) of HIV-1 allows for Rev-dependent mRNA export from the nucleus to the cytoplasm.
   1687..1713    +  CDS            Rev (fragment): human immunodeficiency virus 1 (HIV-1) Rev protein; rev; enhances nuclear export of unspliced and incompletely spliced viral mRNAs
   1717..1957    +  promoter       U6 promoter: RNA polymerase III promoter for human U6 snRNA
   2005..2048    +  misc_RNA       tracrRNA (fragment): trans-activating CRISPR RNA for the Streptococcus pyogenes CRISPR/Cas9 system
   2131..2248    +  misc_feature   cPPT/CTS: central polypurine tract and central termination sequence of HIV-1
   2317..2528    +  promoter       EF-1α core promoter: core promoter for human elongation factor EF-1α
   2581..3297    +  CDS            EGFP: EGFP is a basic (constitutively fluorescent) green fluorescent protein published in 1996, derived from Aequorea victoria. It is reported to be a rapidly-maturing weak dimer with moderate acid sensitivity.
   3364..4158    +  CDS            NeoR/KanR: aminoglycoside phosphotransferase from Tn5; aph(3')-II (or nptII); confers resistance to neomycin, kanamycin, and G418 (Geneticin®)
   4165..4753    +  misc_feature   WPRE: woodchuck hepatitis virus posttranscriptional regulatory element
   4804..4823    +  misc_feature   cPPT/CTS (fragment): central polypurine tract and central termination sequence of HIV-1
   4825..5058    +  LTR            3' LTR (ΔU3): self-inactivating 3' long terminal repeat (LTR) from HIV-1
   5136..5257    +  polyA_signal   SV40 poly(A) signal: SV40 polyadenylation signal
   5297..5432    +  rep_origin     SV40 ori: SV40 origin of replication
   5453..5471    -  promoter       T7 promoter: promoter for bacteriophage T7 RNA polymerase
   5479..5634    +  CDS            lacZα (fragment): LacZα fragment of β-galactosidase; lacZ fragment
   5639..6067    +  rep_origin     f1 ori (sequence partly withheld): f1 bacteriophage origin of replication; arrow indicates direction of (+) strand synthesis
   6120..6224    +  promoter       AmpR promoter: bla
   6225..7085    +  CDS            AmpR: β-lactamase; bla; confers resistance to ampicillin, carbenicillin, and related antibiotics
   7256..7844    +  rep_origin     ori: high-copy-number ColE1/pMB1/pBR322/pUC origin of replication
   8027..8119    +  CDS            lacI (fragment): lac repressor; lacI; The lac repressor binds to the lac operator to inhibit transcription in E. coli. This inhibition can be relieved by adding lactose or isopropyl-β-D-thiogalactopyranoside (IPTG).
   8132..8153    +  protein_bind   CAP binding site: CAP binding activates transcription in the presence of cAMP. E. coli catabolite activator protein
   8168..8198    +  promoter       lac promoter: promoter for the E. coli lac operon
   8206..8222    +  protein_bind   lac operator: The lac repressor binds to the lac operator to inhibit transcription in E. coli. This inhibition can be relieved by adding lactose or isopropyl-β-D-thiogalactopyranoside (IPTG). lac repressor encoded by lacI
   8267..8285    +  promoter       T3 promoter: promoter for bacteriophage T3 RNA polymerase
