[The description below was written by a language model from this plasmid's Addgene catalogue record and pLannotate feature annotations shown in this document.]
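Description:
LRG-2.1T-neo-sgTAF12(human)#4.4 is a lentiviral CRISPR guide-RNA vector of about 8.3 kb, built on the LRG 2.1T backbone (hU6-sgRNA-EFS-GFP-P2A-Neo). It delivers a single guide RNA against the histone fold domain (HFD) of human TAF12. In bacteria it is maintained through a high-copy ColE1/pUC-type origin with ampicillin resistance. An f1 origin, an SV40 origin and remnants of a lac/T7/T3 cloning region also come with the backbone. The viral portion has a third-generation, self-inactivating layout. An RSV promoter fused to a truncated HIV-1 5' LTR drives genomic RNA production in packaging cells. This is followed by the Ψ packaging signal with a gag fragment, the RRE for Rev-dependent export, a cPPT/CTS, a WPRE to boost transcript expression, and a ΔU3 3' LTR with a downstream SV40 poly(A) signal.

Two expression units sit between the LTRs. The human U6 Pol III promoter transcribes the TAF12-targeting spacer joined to a Streptococcus pyogenes Cas9 scaffold, which the annotation detects only as a partial tracrRNA match. Downstream, the EF-1α core (EFS) promoter drives EGFP and, according to the backbone name, a P2A-linked neomycin phosphotransferase. Transduced cells can therefore be tracked by green fluorescence and selected with G418. No Cas9 is encoded, so the nuclease must be provided separately in the target cells. The repository's sequencing found two substitutions in NeoR (I2L and S177R) that are not known to affect selection. The repository and depositor full sequences differ by one nucleotide in length but carry identical annotations. The associated publication concerns TFIID-SAGA perturbation in acute myeloid leukemia, which fits use of this guide for domain-focused disruption of TAF12 in human cells.
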