Addgene plasmid #105590: LRG-2.1T-neo-sgTAF12(human)#4.4
Purpose: lentivirally express gRNA targeting human TAF12 HFD with GFP marker and neo resistance
Depositing lab: Christopher Vakoc. Depositing organization: Cold Spring Harbor Laboratory. Publication: A TFIID-SAGA Perturbation that Targets MYB and Suppresses Acute Myeloid Leukemia. Xu Y, Milazzo JP, Somerville TDD, Tarumoto Y, Huang YH, Ostrander EL, Wilkinson JE, Challen GA, Vakoc CR. Cancer Cell. 2018 Jan 8;33(1):13-28.e8. doi: 10.1016/j.ccell.2017.12.002. PubMed 29316427.
Backbone
  Vector backbone: LRG 2.1T(hU6-sgRNA- EFS-GFP-P2A-Neo)
  Vector type: Mammalian Expression, Lentiviral, CRISPR
  Selectable markers: Neomycin (select with G418)
Growth in bacteria
  Bacterial resistance: Ampicillin, 100 μg/mL
  Growth temperature: 37°C
  Growth strain: NEB Stable
  Copy number: Unknown
Gene/Insert
  Gene/Insert name: gRNA targeting human TAF12 HFD
  gRNA/shRNA sequence: CAGCAGCCTGTCAGCTTGCG
  Species: H. sapiens (human)
  Promoter: hU6
  Cloning method: Ligation Independent Cloning
  Sequencing primers: 5′ GAC TAT CAT ATG CTT ACC GT
Terms and licenses: Academic/Nonprofit Terms; Industry Terms: Not Available to Industry
Depositor comments: Addgene's sequencing found I2L and S177R in NeoR. These mutations are not known to affect neomycin selection.
How to cite: LRG-2.1T-neo-sgTAF12(human)#4.4 was a gift from Christopher Vakoc (Addgene plasmid # 105590 ; http://n2t.net/addgene:105590 ; RRID:Addgene_105590)
